LOCUS       Exported 9596 bp ds-DNA circular SYN 13-MAY-2021
DEFINITION  Muscle specific zebrafish expression of mKate2 fused to rab3ab.
ACCESSION   .
VERSION     .
KEYWORDS    actc1b-mKate2-rab3c
SOURCE      synthetic DNA construct
  ORGANISM  synthetic DNA construct
REFERENCE   1 (bases 1 to 9596)
  TITLE     Parton Lab Plasmids for in vivo cell biology in the zebrafish
REFERENCE   2 (bases 1 to 9596)
  AUTHORS   .
  TITLE     Direct Submission
  JOURNAL   Exported May 13, 2021 from SnapGene Server 1.1.58
            http://www.snapgene.com
FEATURES             Location/Qualifiers
     source          1..9596
                     /organism="synthetic DNA construct"
                     /mol_type="other DNA"
     protein_bind    1..25
                     /gene="mutant version of attB"
                     /label=attB1
                     /bound_moiety="BP Clonase(TM)"
                     /note="recombination site for the Gateway(R) BP reaction"
     regulatory      26..35
                     /regulatory_class="other"
                     /note="vertebrate consensus sequence for strong initiation
                     of translation (Kozak, 1987)"
     CDS             32..727
                     /codon_start=1
                     /product="monomeric far-red fluorescent protein (Shcherbo
                     et al., 2009)"
                     /label=mKate2
                     /note="mammalian codon-optimized"
                     /translation="MVSELIKENMHMKLYMEGTVNNHHFKCTSEGEGKPYEGTQTMRIK
                     AVEGGPLPFAFDILATSFMYGSKTFINHTQGIPDFFKQSFPEGFTWERVTTYEDGGVLT
                     ATQDTSLQDGCLIYNVKIRGVNFPSNGPVMQKKTLGWEASTETLYPADGGLEGRADMAL
                     KLVGGGHLICNLKTTYRSKKPAKNLKMPGVYYVDRRLERIKEADKETYVEQHEVAVARY
                     CDLPSKLGHR"
     protein_bind    complement(729..753)
                     /gene="mutant version of attB"
                     /label=attB2
                     /bound_moiety="BP Clonase(TM)"
                     /note="recombination site for the Gateway(R) BP reaction"
     protein_bind    complement(1420..1440)
                     /gene="mutant version of attB"
                     /label=attB3
                     /bound_moiety="BP Clonase(TM)"
                     /note="core recombination site for the Gateway(R) BP
                     reaction"
     primer_bind     complement(1448..1464)
                     /label=M13 fwd
                     /note="common sequencing primer, one of multiple similar
                     variants"
     polyA_signal    1480..1614
                     /label=SV40 poly(A) signal
                     /note="SV40 polyadenylation signal"
     primer_bind     complement(1504..1523)
                     /label=EBV-rev
                     /note="SV40 polyA terminator, reverse primer"
     primer_bind     1558..1577
                     /label=SV40pA-R
                     /note="SV40 polyA, reverse primer"
     primer_bind     complement(2286..2302)
                     /label=SK primer
                     /note="common sequencing primer, one of multiple similar
                     variants"
     primer_bind     complement(2286..2302)
                     /label=pBluescriptSK
                     /note="For pBluescript vector"
     primer_bind     complement(2339..2359)
                     /label=T3
                     /note="T3 promoter, forward primer"
     promoter        complement(2339..2357)
                     /label=T3 promoter
                     /note="promoter for bacteriophage T3 RNA polymerase"
     primer_bind     complement(2378..2394)
                     /label=M13 rev
                     /note="common sequencing primer, one of multiple similar
                     variants"
     primer_bind     complement(2391..2413)
                     /label=M13/pUC Reverse
                     /note="In lacZ gene"
     protein_bind    2402..2418
                     /label=lac operator
                     /bound_moiety="lac repressor encoded by lacI"
                     /note="The lac repressor binds to the lac operator to
                     inhibit transcription in E. coli. This inhibition can be
                     relieved by adding lactose or
                     isopropyl-beta-D-thiogalactopyranoside (IPTG)."
     promoter        complement(2426..2456)
                     /label=lac promoter
                     /note="promoter for the E. coli lac operon"
     protein_bind    2471..2492
                     /label=CAP binding site
                     /bound_moiety="E. coli catabolite activator protein"
                     /note="CAP binding activates transcription in the presence
                     of cAMP."
     primer_bind     complement(2609..2626)
                     /label=L4440
                     /note="L4440 vector, forward primer"
     rep_origin      complement(2780..3368)
                     /direction=LEFT
                     /label=ori
                     /note="high-copy-number ColE1/pMB1/pBR322/pUC origin of
                     replication"
     primer_bind     complement(2860..2879)
                     /label=pBR322ori-F
                     /note="pBR322 origin, forward primer"
     CDS             complement(3539..4399)
                     /codon_start=1
                     /gene="bla"
                     /product="beta-lactamase"
                     /label=AmpR
                     /note="confers resistance to ampicillin, carbenicillin, and
                     related antibiotics"
                     /translation="MSIQHFRVALIPFFAAFCLPVFAHPETLVKVKDAEDQLGARVGYI
                     ELDLNSGKILESFRPEERFPMMSTFKVLLCGAVLSRIDAGQEQLGRRIHYSQNDLVEYS
                     PVTEKHLTDGMTVRELCSAAITMSDNTAANLLLTTIGGPKELTAFLHNMGDHVTRLDRW
                     EPELNEAIPNDERDTTMPVAMATTLRKLLTGELLTLASRQQLIDWMEADKVAGPLLRSA
                     LPAGWFIADKSGAGERGSRGIIAALGPDGKPSRIVVIYTTGSQATMDERNRQIAEIGAS
                     LIKHW"
     primer_bind     4162..4181
                     /label=Amp-R
                     /note="Ampicillin resistance gene, reverse primer"
     promoter        complement(4400..4504)
                     /gene="bla"
                     /label=AmpR promoter
     primer_bind     complement(4667..4688)
                     /label=F1ori-F
                     /note="F1 origin, forward primer"
     primer_bind     5584..5600
                     /label=M13 rev
                     /note="common sequencing primer, one of multiple similar
                     variants"
     protein_bind    5620..5640
                     /gene="mutant version of attB"
                     /label=attB4
                     /bound_moiety="BP Clonase(TM)"
                     /note="core recombination site for the Gateway(R) BP
                     reaction"
ORIGIN
        1 gcaagtttgt acaaaaaagc aggctgccac catggtgagc gagctgatta aggagaacat
       61 gcacatgaag ctgtacatgg agggcaccgt gaacaaccac cacttcaagt gcacatccga
      121 gggcgaaggc aagccctacg agggcaccca gaccatgaga atcaaggcgg tcgagggcgg
      181 ccctctcccc ttcgccttcg acatcctggc taccagcttc atgtacggca gcaaaacctt
      241 catcaaccac acccagggca tccccgactt ctttaagcag tccttccccg agggcttcac
      301 atgggagaga gtcaccacat acgaagacgg gggcgtgctg accgctaccc aggacaccag
      361 cctccaggac ggctgcctca tctacaacgt caagatcaga ggggtgaact tcccatccaa
      421 cggccctgtg atgcagaaga aaacactcgg ctgggaggcc tccaccgaga ccctgtaccc
      481 cgctgacggc ggcctggaag gcagagccga catggccctg aagctcgtgg gcgggggcca
      541 cctgatctgc aacttgaaga ccacatacag atccaagaaa cccgctaaga acctcaagat
      601 gcccggcgtc tactatgtgg acagaagact ggaaagaatc aaggaggccg acaaagagac
      661 ctacgtcgag cagcacgagg tggctgtggc cagatactgc gacctcccta gcaaactggg
      721 gcacagagac ccagctttct tgtacaaagt ggtggctgct acgcaagaca acaaacaaaa
      781 ggagaactct gatcaaaatt ttgattacat gttcaaattg ctgatcatcg ggaacagcag
      841 cgtcgggaaa acatccttcc tcttccgata cgctgatgat accttcacat ctgcttttgt
      901 cagtacagtg ggcatcgact ttaaggtcaa aactgtctac aagaacgaca agaggatcaa
      961 gcttcagatc tgggacacag ccggacagga acgatacagg actatcacca ctgcctacta
     1021 cagaggggcc atgggcttca tcctaatgta tgacattact aacgaagagt cttttgctgc
     1081 tgtacaggac tgggcgaccc agattaagac atactcgtgg gacaatgcac aggtgatcct
     1141 cgctggaaac aaatgtgaca tggaggagga gaggatagtg tctgtggaca gcggcagact
     1201 gctggcagaa cagctcggat ttgagttttt cgagaccagt gcgaaggaca acatcaacgt
     1261 gaagcagact tttgaccgcc ttgtggatat aatctgcgac aagatgtccg acactctgga
     1321 ggccgatcct gcggcggccg gcgggactcc cagcgccaga ctgaccgaga cccctgcacc
     1381 ccctcagccg tcagactgca gctgctgatc ggctcaaccc aactttatta tacatagttg
     1441 ataattcact ggccgtcgtt ttacggtacc atcgatgatg atccagacat gataagatac
     1501 attgatgagt ttggacaaac cacaactaga atgcagtgaa aaaaatgctt tatttgtgaa
     1561 atttgtgatg ctattgcttt atttgtaacc attataagct gcaataaaca agttaacaac
     1621 aacaattgca ttcattttat gtttcaggtt cagggggagg tgtgggaggt tttttaaagc
     1681 aagtaaaacc tctacaaatg tggtatggct gattatgatc ctctagatca gatctgcgaa
     1741 gatacggcca cgggtgctct tgatcctgtg gctgattttg gactgtgctg ctcgcagctg
     1801 ctgatgaatc acatacttcc tccattttct tccactgatt gactgttata atttccctaa
     1861 tttccaggtc aaggtgctgt gcattgtggt aatagatgtg acatgacgtc acttccaaag
     1921 gaccaatgaa catgtctgac caatttcata taatgtgaaa acgattttca taggcagaat
     1981 aaataacatt taaattaaac tgggcatcag cgcaattcaa ttggtttggt aatagcaagg
     2041 gaaaatagaa tgaagtgatc tccaaaaaat aagtactttt tgactgtaaa taaaattgta
     2101 aggagtaaaa agtacttttt tttctaaaaa aatgtaatta agtaaaagta aaagtattga
     2161 tttttaattg tactcaagta aagtaaaaat ccccaaaaat aatacttaag tacagtaatc
     2221 aagtaaaatt actcaagtac tttacacctc tggttcttga ccccctacct tcagcaagcc
     2281 cagcagatcc actagttcta gagcggccgc caccgcggtg gagctccagc ttttgttccc
     2341 tttagtgagg gttaattgcg cgcttggcgt aatcatggtc atagctgttt cctgtgtgaa
     2401 attgttatcc gctcacaatt ccacacaaca tacgagccgg aagcataaag tgtaaagcct
     2461 ggggtgccta atgagtgagc taactcacat taattgcgtt gcgctcactg cccgctttcc
     2521 agtcgggaaa cctgtcgtgc cagctgcatt aatgaatcgg ccaacgcgcg gggagaggcg
     2581 gtttgcgtat tgggcgctct tccgcttcct cgctcactga ctcgctgcgc tcggtcgttc
     2641 ggctgcggcg agcggtatca gctcactcaa aggcggtaat acggttatcc acagaatcag
     2701 gggataacgc aggaaagaac atgtgagcaa aaggccagca aaaggccagg aaccgtaaaa
     2761 aggccgcgtt gctggcgttt ttccataggc tccgcccccc tgacgagcat cacaaaaatc
     2821 gacgctcaag tcagaggtgg cgaaacccga caggactata aagataccag gcgtttcccc
     2881 ctggaagctc cctcgtgcgc tctcctgttc cgaccctgcc gcttaccgga tacctgtccg
     2941 cctttctccc ttcgggaagc gtggcgcttt ctcatagctc acgctgtagg tatctcagtt
     3001 cggtgtaggt cgttcgctcc aagctgggct gtgtgcacga accccccgtt cagcccgacc
     3061 gctgcgcctt atccggtaac tatcgtcttg agtccaaccc ggtaagacac gacttatcgc
     3121 cactggcagc agccactggt aacaggatta gcagagcgag gtatgtaggc ggtgctacag
     3181 agttcttgaa gtggtggcct aactacggct acactagaag aacagtattt ggtatctgcg
     3241 ctctgctgaa gccagttacc ttcggaaaaa gagttggtag ctcttgatcc ggcaaacaaa
     3301 ccaccgctgg tagcggtggt ttttttgttt gcaagcagca gattacgcgc agaaaaaaag
     3361 gatctcaaga agatcctttg atcttttcta cggggtctga cgctcagtgg aacgaaaact
     3421 cacgttaagg cattttggtc atgagattat caaaaaggat cttcacctag atccttttaa
     3481 attaaaaatg aagttttaaa tcaatctaaa gtatatatga gtaaacttgg tctgacagtt
     3541 accaatgctt aatcagtgag gcacctatct cagcgatctg tctatttcgt tcatccatag
     3601 ttgcctgact ccccgtcgtg tagataacta cgatacggga gggcttacca tctggcccca
     3661 gtgctgcaat gataccgcga gacccacgct caccggctcc agatttatca gcaataaacc
     3721 agccagccgg aagggccgag cgcagaagtg gtcctgcaac tttatccgcc tccatccagt
     3781 ctattaattg ttgccgggaa gctagagtaa gtagttcgcc agttaatagt ttgcgcaacg
     3841 ttgttgccat tgctacaggc atcgtggtgt cacgctcgtc gtttggtatg gcttcattca
     3901 gctccggttc ccaacgatca aggcgagtta catgatcccc catgttgtgc aaaaaagcgg
     3961 ttagctcctt cggtcctccg atcgttgtca gaagtaagtt ggccgcagtg ttatcactca
     4021 tggttatggc agcactgcat aattctctta ctgtcatgcc atccgtaaga tgcttttctg
     4081 tgactggtga gtactcaacc aagtcattct gagaatagtg tatgcggcga ccgagttgct
     4141 cttgcccggc gtcaatacgg gataataccg cgccacatag cagaacttta aaagtgctca
     4201 tcattggaaa acgttcttcg gggcgaaaac tctcaaggat cttaccgctg ttgagatcca
     4261 gttcgatgta acccactcgt gcacccaact gatcttcagc atcttttact ttcaccagcg
     4321 tttctgggtg agcaaaaaca ggaaggcaaa atgccgcaaa aaagggaata agggcgacac
     4381 ggaaatgttg aatactcata ctcttccttt ttcaatatta ttgaagcatt tatcagggtt
     4441 attgtctcat gagcggatac atatttgaat gtatttagaa aaataaacaa ataggggttc
     4501 cgcgcacatt tccccgaaaa gtgccaccta aattgtaagc gttaatattt tgttaaaatt
     4561 cgcgttaaat ttttgttaaa tcagctcatt ttttaaccaa taggccgaaa tcggcaaaat
     4621 cccttataaa tcaaaagaat agaccgagat agggttgagt gttgttccag tttggaacaa
     4681 gagtccacta ttaaagaacg tggactccaa cgtcaaaggg cgaaaaaccg tctatcaggg
     4741 cgatggccca cgctggctaa gaactcatca gcctccccgg tccatctacc cacgtaccaa
     4801 tgcaccaatt ggccacaatg acggctacta catggtgcca ttccttcctc tttataggaa
     4861 tggagactac ctcctgtcca acaatgctct tggatacgag tacgcctacc tgttggaccc
     4921 aggtcattgc acaacaccag aaatgccctc tgatctgcaa aagacgtgaa tatctgttca
     4981 gacacccata tccactctgt tccacacagg tcagaggttt gtccaggagt tcttgacaga
     5041 ggtgtaaaaa gtactcaaaa attttactca agtgaaagta caagtactta gggaaaattt
     5101 tactcaatta aaagtaaaag tatctggcta gaatcttact tgagtaaaag taaaaaagta
     5161 ctccattaaa attgtacttg agtattaagg aagtaaaagt aaaagcaaga aagaaaacta
     5221 gagattcttg tttaagcttt taatctcaaa aaacattaaa tgaaatgcat acaaggtttt
     5281 atcctgcttt agaactgttt gtatttaatt atcaaactat aagacagaca atctaatgcc
     5341 agtacacgct actcaaagtt gtaaaacctc agatttaact tcagtagaag ctgattctca
     5401 aaattgttag tgtcaagcct agctcttttg gggctgaaaa gcaatcctgc agtgctgaaa
     5461 agcctctcac aggcagccga tgcgggaaga ggtgtattag tcttgataga gaggctgcaa
     5521 atagcaggaa acgtgagcag agactccctg gtgtctgaaa cacaggccag atgggccctc
     5581 gagcaggaaa cagctatgac catgattacg ccaagctatc aactttgtat agaaaagttg
     5641 gcacgcgcag attccgtgtg ggcctggtaa tatcttacca ttttaagcta ttttaagatt
     5701 agggaaaaaa attaaataaa actactttaa aattactttc cttaaaaagc aacatattta
     5761 tttagttttt gtttaactgg ctcaagattg taatatttta cttttacatg tttttttaag
     5821 tacctaaatg tgttcaaaag taaagtatgt tattgttttt tttttttaat gttagctaag
     5881 ctttaaattg taatatatta cttttaaaag tgacttttta aaaatgtaaa taaaaaagta
     5941 actataaatg tgtaatgcat gttatttctg tgggttttta attttcatct caactgggct
     6001 tacaatttta acataataaa aatcaaatca aatcaaatca ggcccttatt tgtcacatac
     6061 actcttgtat actgaaataa actaaatgtt gagaaaaatt taaatacacc aaaataacgc
     6121 ataccttttt tgtaattacc taagtaaaac atttagttcc ttttttaagt gactcaagat
     6181 tgtaatctat taattgtaaa agataaaact agtgatcaat ctgacgtgct tctatgcagc
     6241 ctgtgagatt aattgtgatg tttaattatt aaacaattta aatggatcaa acatttcaca
     6301 tgtgcttatt gtgtccaaca aaaccagcag aagcacttaa aaatattgca tgacaacatg
     6361 agtttttaat gtaaattata tatacttcct aaacgaagtt aatcatattt ctaaaataat
     6421 aatgtcattg aaatatttaa ataaatgata agctttagtt gattcaacat aaaattgaaa
     6481 gcaataagga cttttttttt ttacagcggt gaagcaaaag catgtaataa tcatataata
     6541 taataaataa ataaataaat aatggctctt ggtgcaaata tgaacacttt aaataaatat
     6601 agaataaata tgatcaataa gtcataacga tgtgttttat gttgattata atttaaacat
     6661 gtttctaacg caagttttaa aaactgtttt aaagtattat tttaagttat aagatcaatt
     6721 tgactcaaca ttttgtagtg aaaatatgtt gtgtaaaatt aatataatat acactataaa
     6781 aatgcagggt tccacacaat acattaatgt tgtcccaaca caaatcgatt aagttaacaa
     6841 atatatgtgg attgaacata aaaaattaag ttgtcccaat gaaatctcaa gaattgtgtt
     6901 gtttcagctc attttaaata agtagtttta acaagtaaaa aataacatat ttttgagtgt
     6961 gtatatatat atattacaaa atataataat ataaaatgta aaagatataa accatgctac
     7021 atatatttaa gagctatttt gcacattact tttttgcaag ccattttagt gtttttttta
     7081 caaatatata ttagctaaat atacaatatc ttaaatatac aattaatcag acatgcaatt
     7141 aatgcattta acctacataa aaatacatga tcaacatatg ttttatgctg attacaacta
     7201 aatcaaacgt aatgaaatta atttataaaa gcgatttaaa tatgtcaata ttttaagtta
     7261 aaatcacttg aaacctacta taaatgaact taaattaaaa aaatctcctt taattccaat
     7321 gcaacagtgt tgttttttca gctgaggacc cccggtgcag atggttggcc cccggcccgc
     7381 tattctaagg aagcctttct taattttagg gcggcgctgc atgcgctcag atcagattca
     7441 cgggtggaga gggttatttt ctctttttta ttttttcttg cctgctcata tttgggcctg
     7501 tgtgaacccc aggctccgcc tcggccccca ggagccgctc ttatttaaag gggatcctcg
     7561 ccttcagtct tcgtcccagt ggaagcatca gtcttgtgat aacaacttgg tgagtcctac
     7621 agaccagcgc tcgactctag gctttaaatg cattgatttc tctggattag ctaccgggag
     7681 agttttaact ttgcttatta gtcttgtgct cgaactgcta ggtttaaaga gtgttttctc
     7741 taatgcatgc atgaagcgac agctgaaaac cagaaataga gcgtttgtcc tcctgttaaa
     7801 ctctagcctt tctttggcat ttgtcagtcc gagtcttcag ctgccggcag gagattgggt
     7861 ttcagtaaca cttgctgagc acaaactaca cgtgctttct tcagatttaa ttcattatta
     7921 atcattctag atttaaatga tgttcttact cattgctgat tattttagcc ttgcggagca
     7981 gattaaatga gcacgtgttt cattaagatt gatttaaata taattaatat ttcaccactg
     8041 tagttttaaa attgccttct aagtcatggt tgatttttaa taggtatcgg ctctaattag
     8101 attactattt tggtttttaa atgttatttc tatttcattt gtaggctcgt ttttaatgtg
     8161 attttattag attctagttt taaaatcatc tcttagcctt aatgagcaga ctgaatgaac
     8221 atgtttcatt aagattaact tcattataat gaattattta atcattctag tgggttataa
     8281 atcagctcta tttaaattaa ttgtcgtgtt tatttctatt taatttttga ttattttttc
     8341 agggtcgttt ttatgtgatt ttttcccgtt tctaatttta aactaattgt ttgattttta
     8401 tatgattcga ctctttttaa atgaattgtt ttgctttttt tattgagcat atatatatta
     8461 tacaatttca atcaacaatt gttgtgcttt ttaaatgttg tttctatttc atttctaggg
     8521 tcgattttat tcgattctag ttttaaaatc gtgattttta acttctaacc ttactgagca
     8581 gactgaatga acatgtttca tcaagattaa cttcattata gttaattatt gaatcgtgct
     8641 agtggtttat aaatcagctc tatttaaatt aatcatcatc attatttcta tttaattttt
     8701 attatttctt taggattatt tttatgtgat ttttttcacg ttctagtttt aaactcaatg
     8761 ctcattactg ctcacccttg ctgagcagtc tttcgttaag attaaattaa ttaataacca
     8821 ttctagtttt aaaacagtgt cttaaggcat agctgatatt ttacaagttt actatttaat
     8881 atatctcctt tcttttttta gggtcgattt catctgattt gattaatttt tattatcttc
     8941 actaagcttt ttgttctagg ttttattctc agtattatta ctgttatatt tgaactgaat
     9001 ttctcctcat agtttattca ttttatttat ttattttttg tttattcgct attttgtatt
     9061 ttagttttta attagaaatt ttattagaat cgttttgaac tagtttttat gcactctaac
     9121 attaatatta aatcataact attattttta ttataattta tttgtgttta tctttttgtg
     9181 tagctttcat gtgtttttat tttagtttta ttatgtttgc attgaatttt ttggactagt
     9241 ttatataacg atatacagaa aagccatgac aacaaatgtt tttataatac ctattaagta
     9301 taagctaatc agatttccac tattctgttc aaagttaaca ttattagcca ttctgatgga
     9361 tcatttgaca tttgtcatat gtctttatga acactgctct ttcagatgcc acttttaaag
     9421 ctgtttttta cagtaaatga acgtttatta ttatgacatt atttcctaag gcctctagag
     9481 tacagcagga tgtggcgtgt gcattaccgt gtaattatgc tgactgtaaa tgtgcattta
     9541 tagactgtca gcatgtctga ctgtgcgctg ttgtgattgg tcctgcacag accaag
//
