>Addgene plasmid #109637 | actc1b-mKate2-rab3c | depositor full sequence | sequence record 206574 | Full Sequence
CCACCTAAATTGTAAGCGTTAATATTTTGTTAAAATTCGCGTTAAATTTTTGTTAAATCAGCTCATTTTT
TAACCAATAGGCCGAAATCGGCAAAATCCCTTATAAATCAAAAGAATAGACCGAGATAGGGTTGAGTGTT
GTTCCAGTTTGGAACAAGAGTCCACTATTAAAGAACGTGGACTCCAACGTCAAAGGGCGAAAAACCGTCT
ATCAGGGCGATGGCCCACGCTGGCTAAGAACTCATCAGCCTCCCCGGTCCATCTACCCACGTACCAATGC
ACCAATTGGCCACAATGACGGCTACTACATGGTGCCATTCCTTCCTCTTTATAGGAATGGAGACTACCTC
CTGTCCAACAAGGCTCTTGGATACGAGTACGCCTACCTGTTGGACCCAGGTCATTGCACAACACCAGAAA
TGCCCTCTGATCTGCAAAAGACGTGAATATCTGTTCAGACACCCATATCCACTCTGTTCCACACAGGTCA
GAGGTTTGTCCAGGAGTTCTTGACAGAGGTGTAAAAAGTACTCAAAAATTTTACTCAAGTGAAAGTACAA
GTACTTAGGGAAAATTTTACTCAATTAAAAGTAAAAGTATCTGGCTAGAATCTTACTTGAGTAAAAGTAA
AAAAGTACTCCATTAAAATTGTACTTGAGTATTAAGGAAGTAAAAGTAAAAGCAAGAAAGAAAACTAGAG
ATTCTTGTTTAAGCTTTTAATCTCAAAAAACATTAAATGAAATGCATACAAGGTTTTATCCTGCTTTAGA
ACTGTTTGTATTTAATTATCAAACTATAAGACAGACAATCTAATGCCAGTACACGCTACTCAAAGTTGTA
AAACCTCAGATTTAACTTCAGTAGAAGCTGATTCTCAAAATTGTTAGTGTCAAGCCTAGCTCTTTTGGGG
CTGAAAAGCAATCCTGCAGTGCTGAAAAGCCTCTCACAGGCAGCCGATGCGGGAAGAGGTGTATTAGTCT
TGATAGAGAGGCTGCAAATAGCAGGAAACGTGAGCAGAGACTCCCTGGTGTCTGAAACACAGGCCAGATG
GGCCCTCGAGCAGGAAACAGCTATGACCATGATTACGCCAAGCTATCAACTTTGTATAGAAAAGTTGGCA
CGCGCAGATTCCGTGTGGGCCTGGTAATATCTTACCATTTTAAGCTATTTTAAGATTAGGGAAAAAAATT
AAATAAAACTACTTTAAAATTACTTTCCTTAAAAAGCAACATATTTATTTAGTTTTTGTTTAACTGGCTC
AAGATTGTAATATTTTACTTTTACATGTTTTTTTTAAGTACCTAAATGTGTTCAAAAGTAAAGTATGTTA
TTGTTTTTTTTTTTTTAATGTTAGCTAAGCTTTAAATTGTAATATATTACTTTTAAAAGTGACTTTTTAA
AAATGTAAATAAAAAAGTAACTATAAATGTGTAATGCATGTTATTTCTGTGGGTTTTTTAATTTTCATCT
CAACTGGGCTTACAATTTTAACATAATAAAAATCAAATCAAATCAAATCAGGCCCTTATTTGTCACATAC
ACTCTTGTATACTGAAATAAACTAAATGTTGAGAAAAATTTAAATACACCAAAATAACGCATACCTTTTT
TGTAATTACCTAAGTAAAACATTTAGTTCCTTTTTTAAGTGACTCAAGATTGTAATCTATTAATTGTAAA
AGATAAAACTAGTGATCAATCTGACGTGCTTCTATGCAGCCTGTGAGATTAATTGTGATGTTTAATTATT
AAACAATTTAAATGGATCAAACATTTCACATGTGCTTATTGTGTCCAACAAAACCAGCAGAAGCACTTAA
AAATATTGCATGACAACATGAGTTTTTAATGTAAATTATATATACTTCCTAAACGAAGTTAATCATATTT
TCTAAAATAATAATGTCATTGAAATATTTAAATAAATGATAANCTTTAGTTGATTCAACATAAAATTGAA
AGCAATAAGGACTTTTTTTTTTTTACAGCGGTGAAGCAAAAGCNTGNAAATAATCATATAAATATAATAA
ATAAATAAATAAAATAATGGTTCTTGGTGCAAATATGAACACTTTAAATAAATATAGAATAAATATGATC
AATAAGTCATAACGACGTGTTTTATGTTGATTATAATTTAAACATGTTTCTAACGCAAGTTTTAAAAACT
GTTTTAAAGTATTATTTTAAGTTATAAGATCAATTTGACTCAACATTTTGTAGTGAAAATATGTTGTGTA
AAATTAATATAATATACACTATAAAAATGCAAGGTTCCACACAATTCATTCATGTTGTCCCAACACAAAT
CGATTAAGTTAACAAATATATGTGGATTGAACATAAAAAATTAAGTTGTCCCAATGAAATCTCAAGAATT
GTGTTGTTTCAGCTCATTTTAAATAAGTAGTTTTAACAAGTAAAAAATAACATATTTTTGAGTGTGTATA
TATATATATTTATATATTACAAAATATAATAATATAAAATGTAAAAGATATAAACCATGCTACATATATT
TAAGAGCTATTTTGCACATTACTTTTTTGCAAGCCATTTGAGTGTTTTTTTACAAATATATATTAGCTAA
ATATACAATATCTTAAATATACAATTAATCAGACATGCAAAAAATGCATTTAACCTACATAAAAATACAT
GATCAACATATGTTTTATGCTGATTACAACTAAATCAAACGTAATGAAATTAATTTATAAAAGCGATTTA
AATATGTCAATATTTTAAGTTAAAATCACTTGAAACCTACTATAAATGAACTTAAATTTAAAAAATCTCC
TTTAATTCCAATGCAGCACTGTTGTTTTTTCAGCTGAGGACCCCCGGTGCAGATGGTTGGCCCCCGGCCC
GCTATTCTAAGGAAGCCTTTCTTAATTTTAGGGCGGCGCTGCATGCGCTCAGATCAGATTCACGGGTGGA
GAGGGTTATTTTCTCTTTTTTATTTTTTCTTGCCTGCTCATATTTGGGCCTGTGTGAACCCCAGGCTCCG
CCTCGGCCCCCAGGAGCCGCTCTTATTTAAAGGGGATCCTCGCCTTCAGTCTTCGTCCCAGTGGAAGCAT
CAGTCTTGTGATAACAACTTGGTGAGTCCTACAGACCAGCGCTCGACTCTAGGCTTTAAATGCATTGATT
TCTCTGGATTAGCTACCGGGAGAGTTTTAACTTTGCTTATTAGTCTTGTGCTTGAACTGCTAGGTTTAAA
GAGGGTTTTCTCTAATGCATGCATGAAGCGACAGCTGAAAACCAGAAATAGAGCGTTTGTCCTCCTGTTA
AACTCTAGCCTTTCTTTGGCATTTGTCAGTCCGAGTCTTCAGCTGCCGGCAGGAGATTGGGTTTCAGTAA
CACTTGCTGAGCACAAACTACACGTGCTTCCTTCAGATTTAATTCATTATTAATCATTCTAGATTTAAAT
GATCTTCTTACTCATTGCTGATTATTTTAGCCTTGCGGAGCAGATTAAATGAGCACGTGTTTATTAAGAT
TGATTTAAATATAATTAATATTTCACCACTGTAGTTTTAAAATTGCCTTCTAAGTCATGGTTGATTTTTA
ATAGGTATCGGCTCTAATTAGATTACTATTTTGGTTTTTAAATGTTATTTCTATTTCATTTGTAGGCTCG
TTTTTAATGTGATTTTATTAGATTCTAGTTTTAAAATCATCTTTTAGCCTTACTGAGCAGACTGAATGAA
CATGTTTCATTAAGATTAACTTCATTATAGTTAATTATTTAATCATTCTAGTGGATTATAAATCAGCTCT
ATTTAAATTGATTGTCGTGTTTATTTCTATTTGATTTTTGATTATTTTTTAAGGTCGTTTTTATGTGATT
TTTCCCCGATTCTAATTTTAAACTAATTGTTTGATTTTTATATGATTCGACTCTTTTTAAATGAATTGTT
TTGCTTTTTTTATTGAGCATATATATATATTATACAATTTCAATCAACAATTGTTGTGCTTTTTAAATGT
TGTTTCTATTTCATTTCTAGGGTCGATTTTATTCGATTCTAGTTTTAAAATCGTGATTTCTAACTCCTAA
CCTTACTGAGCAGACTGAATGAACATGTTTCATCAAGATTAACTTCATTATAGTTAATTATTGAATCGGG
CTAGTGGTTTATAAATCAGCTCTATTATAAATTAATTGTCATCATTATTTCTATTTAATTTTTATTATTT
TTTTAGGATTATTTTTAAGGGATTTTTTTCACGTTCTAGTTTTAAACTCAATGCTCATTACTGCTCACCC
TTGCTGAGCAGTCTTTCGTTAAGATTAAATTAATTAATAACCCATTCTAGTTTTAAAACAGTGTCTTAAG
GCATAGCTGATATTTTACAAGTTTACTATTTAATATATCTCCATTTCTTTTTTTAGGGTCGATTTCATCT
GATTTGATTAATTTTTATTATCTTCACTAAGCTTTTTGTTCTAGGTTTTATTCTCAGTATTATTACTGTT
ATATTTGAACTGAATTTCTCCTCATAGTTTATTCATTTTATTTATTTATTTTTTGTTTATTCGCTATTTT
GTATTTTAGTTTTTAATTAGAAATTTTATTAGAATCGTTTTGAACTAGTTTTTATGCACTCTAACATTAA
TATTAAATCATAACTATTATTTTTATTATAATTTATTTGTGTTTATCTTTTTGTGTAGCTTTCATGTGTT
TTTATTTTAGTTTTATTATGTTTGCATTGAATTTTTTGGACTAGTTTATATAACGATATACAGAAAAGCC
ATGACAACAAATGTTTTTATAATACCTATTAAGTATAAGCTAATCAGATTTCCACTATTCTGTTCAAAGT
TAACATTATTAGCCATTCTGATGGATCATTTGACATTTGTCATATGTCTTTATGAACACTGCTCTTTCAG
ATGCCACTTTTAAAGCTGTTTTTTACAGTAAATGAACGTTTATTATTATGACATTATTTCCTAAGGCCTC
TAGAGTACAGCAGGATGTGGCGTGTGCATTACTGTGTAATTATGCTGACTGTAAATGTGCATTTATAGAC
TGTCAGCATGTCTGACTGTGCGCTGTTGTGATTTGTCCTGCACAGACCAAGGCAAGTTTGTACAAAAAAG
CAGGCTGCCACCATGGTGAGCGAGCTGATTAAGGAGAACATGCACATGAAGCTGTACATGGAGGGCACCG
TGAACAACCACCACTTCAAGTGCACATCCGAGGGCGAAGGCAAGCCCTACGAGGGCACCCAGACCATGAG
AATCAAGGCGGTCGAGGGCGGCCCTCTCCCCTTCGCCTTCGACATCCTGGCTACCAGCTTCATGTACGGC
AGCAAAACCTTCATCAACCACACCCAGGGCATCCCCGACTTCTTTAAGCAGTCCTTCCCCGAGGGCTTCA
CATGGGAGAGAGTCACCACATACGAAGACGGGGGCGTGCTGACCGCTACCCAGGACACCAGCCTCCAGGA
CGGCTGCCTCATCTACAACGTCAAGATCAGAGGGGTGAACTTCCCATCCAACGGCCCTGTGATGCAGAAG
AAAACACTCGGCTGGGAGGCCTCCACCGAGACCCTGTACCCCGCTGACGGCGGCCTGGAAGGCAGAGCCG
ACATGGCCCTGAAGCTCGTGGGCGGGGGCCACCTGATCTGCAACTTGAAGACCACATACAGATCCAAGAA
ACCCGCTAAGAACCTCAAGATGCCCGGCGTCTACTATGTGGACAGAAGACTGGAAAGAATCAAGGAGGCC
GACAAAGAGACCTACGTCGAGCAGCACGAGGTGGCTGTGGCCAGATACTGCGACCTCCCTAGCAAACTGG
GGCACAGAGACCCAGCTTTCTTGTACAAAGTGGTGGCTGCTACGCAAGACAACAAACAAAAGGAGAACTC
TGATCAAAATTTTGATTACATGTTCAAATTGCTGATCATCGGGAACAGCAGCGTCGGGAAAACATCCTTC
CTCTTCCGATACGCTGATGATACCTTCACATCTGCTTTTGTCAGTACAGTGGGCATCGACTTTAAGGTCA
AAACTGTCTACAAGAACGACAAGAGGATCAAGCTTCAGATCTGGGACACAGCCGGACAGGAACGATACAG
GACTATCACCACTGCCTACTACAGAGGGGCCATGGGCTTCATCCTAATGTATGACATTACTAACGAAGAG
TCTTTTGCTGCTGTACAGGACTGGGCGACCCAGATTAAGACATACTCGTGGGACAATGCACAGGTGATCC
TCGCTGGAAACAAATGTGACATGGAGGAGGAGAGGATAGTGTCTGTGGACAGCGGCAGACTGCTGGCAGA
ACAGCTCGGATTTGAGTTTTTCGAGACCAGTGCGAAGGACAACATCAACGTGAAGCAGACTTTTGACCGC
CTTGTGGATATAATCTGCGACAAGATGTCCGACACTCTGGAGGCCGATCCTGCGGCGGCCGGCGGGACTC
CCAGCGCCAGACTGACCGAGACCCCTGCACCCCCTCAGCCGTCAGACTGCAGCTGCTGATCGGCTCAACC
CAACTTTATTATACATAGTTGATAATTCACTGGCCGTCGTTTTACGGTACCATCGATGATGATCCAGACA
TGATAAGATACATTGATGAGTTTGGACAAACCACAACTAGAATGCAGTGAAAAAAATGCTTTATTTGTGA
AATTTGTGATGCTATTGCTTTATTTGTAACCATTATAAGCTGCAATAAACAAGTTAACAACAACAATTGC
ATTCATTTTATGTTTCAGGTTCAGGGGGAGGTGTGGGAGGTTTTTTAAAGCAAGTAAAACCTCTACAAAT
GTGGTATGGCTGATTATGATCCTCTAGATCAGATCTGCGAAGATACGGCCACGGGTGCTCTTGATCCTGT
GGCTGATTTTGGACTGTGCTGCTCGCAGCTGCTGATGAATCACATACTTCCTCCATTTTCTTCCACTGAT
TGACTGTTATAATTTCCCTAATTTCCAGGTCAAGGTGCTGTGCATTGTGGTAATAGATGTGACATGACGT
CACTTCCAAAGGACCAATGAACATGTCTGACCAATTTCATATAATGTGAAAACGATTTTCATAGGCAGAA
TAAATAACATTTAAATTAAACTGGGCATCAGCGCAATTCAATTGGTTTGGTAATAGCAAGGGAAAATAGA
ATGAAGTGATCTCCAAAAAATAAGTACTTTTTGACTGTAAATAAAATTGTAAGGAGTAAAAAGTACTTTT
TTTTCTAAAAAAATGTAATTAAGTAAAAGTAAAAGTATTGATTTTTAATTGTACTCAAGTAAAGTAAAAA
TCCCCAAAAATAATACTTAAGTACAGTAATCAAGTAAAATTACTCAAGTACTTTACACCTCTGGTTCTTG
ACCCCCTACCTTCAGCAAGCCCAGCAGATCCACTAGTTCTAGAGCGGCCGCCACCGCGGTGGAGCTCCAG
CTTTTGTTCCCTTTAGTGAGGGTTAATTGCGCGCTTGGCGTAATCATGGTCATAGCTGTTTCCTGTGTGA
AATTGTTATCCGCTCACAATTCCACACAACATACGAGCCGGAAGCATAAAGTGTAAAGCCTGGGGTGCCT
AATGAGTGAGCTAACTCACATTAATTGCGTTGCGCTCACTGCCCGCTTTCCAGTCGGGAAACCTGTCGTG
CCAGCTGCATTAATGAATCGGCCAACGCGCGGGGAGAGGCGGTTTGCGTATTGGGCGCTCTTCCGCTTCC
TCGCTCACTGACTCGCTGCGCTCGGTCGTTCGGCTGCGGCGAGCGGTATCAGCTCACTCAAAGGCGGTAA
TACGGTTATCCACAGAATCAGGGGATAACGCAGGAAAGAACATGTGAGCAAAAGGCCAGCAAAAGGCCAG
GAACCGTAAAAAGGCCGCGTTGCTGGCGTTTTTCCATAGGCTCCGCCCCCCTGACGAGCATCACAAAAAT
CGACGCTCAAGTCAGAGGTGGCGAAACCCGACAGGACTATAAAGATACCAGGCGTTTCCCCCTGGAAGCT
CCCTCGTGCGCTCTCCTGTTCCGACCCTGCCGCTTACCGGATACCTGTCCGCCTTTCTCCCTTCGGGAAG
CGTGGCGCTTTCTCATAGCTCACGCTGTAGGTATCTCAGTTCGGTGTAGGTCGTTCGCTCCAAGCTGGGC
TGTGTGCACGAACCCCCCGTTCAGCCCGACCGCTGCGCCTTATCCGGTAACTATCGTCTTGAGTCCAACC
CGGTAAGACACGACTTATCGCCACTGGCAGCAGCCACTGGTAACAGGATTAGCAGAGCGAGGTATGTAGG
CGGTGCTACAGAGTTCTTGAAGTGGTGGCCTAACTACGGCTACACTAGAAGGACAGTATTTGGTATCTGC
GCTCTGCTGAAGCCAGTTACCTTCGGAAAAAGAGTTGGTAGCTCTTGATCCGGCAAACAAACCACCGCTG
GTAGCGGTGGTTTTTTTGTTTGCAAGCAGCAGATTACGCGCAGAAAAAAAGGATCTCAAGAAGATCCTTT
GATCTTTTCTACGGGGTCTGACGCTCAGTGGAACGAAAACTCACGTTAAGGGATTTTGGTCATGAGATTA
TCAAAAAGGATCTTCACCTAGATCCTTTTAAATTAAAAATGAAGTTTTAAATCAATCTAAAGTATATATG
AGTAAACTTGGTCTGACAGTTACCAATGCTTAATCAGTGAGGCACCTATCTCAGCGATCTGTCTATTTCG
TTCATCCATAGTTGCCTGACTCCCCGTCGTGTAGATAACTACGATACGGGAGGGCTTACCATCTGGCCCC
AGTGCTGCAATGATACCGCGAGACCCACGCTCACCGGCTCCAGATTTATCAGCAATAAACCAGCCAGCCG
GAAGGGCCGAGCGCAGAAGTGGTCCTGCAACTTTATCCGCCTCCATCCAGTCTATTAATTGTTGCCGGGA
AGCTAGAGTAAGTAGTTCGCCAGTTAATAGTTTGCGCAACGTTGTTGCCATTGCTACAGGCATCGTGGTG
TCACGCTCGTCGTTTGGTATGGCTTCATTCAGCTCCGGTTCCCAACGATCAAGGCGAGTTACATGATCCC
CCATGTTGTGCAAAAAAGCGGTTAGCTCCTTCGGTCCTCCGATCGTTGTCAGAAGTAAGTTGGCCGCAGT
GTTATCACTCATGGTTATGGCAGCACTGCATAATTCTCTTACTGTCATGCCATCCGTAAGATGCTTTTCT
GTGACTGGTGAGTACTCAACCAAGTCATTCTGAGAATAGTGTATGCGGCGACCGAGTTGCTCTTGCCCGG
CGTCAATACGGGATAATACCGCGCCACATAGCAGAACTTTAAAAGTGCTCATCATTGGAAAACGTTCTTC
GGGGCGAAAACTCTCAAGGATCTTACCGCTGTTGAGATCCAGTTCGATGTAACCCACTCGTGCACCCAAC
TGATCTTCAGCATCTTTTACTTTCACCAGCGTTTCTGGGTGAGCAAAAACAGGAAGGCAAAATGCCGCAA
AAAAGGGAATAAGGGCGACACGGAAATGTTGAATACTCATACTCTTCCTTTTTCAATATTATTGAAGCAT
TTATCAGGGTTATTGTCTCATGAGCGGATACATATTTGAATGTATTTAGAAAAATAAACAAATAGGGGTT
CCGCGCACATTTCCCCGAAAAGTG
Features (pLannotate 1.2.2; 21 found; start..end, strand, type, name):
      7..228     -  rep_origin     M13 ori (fragment): M13 bacteriophage origin of replication; arrow indicates direction of (+) strand synthesis
    228..515     +  CDS            tyr (fragment): TYRO_ORYLA - Also known as tyro. Experimental evidence at transcript level: Swiss-Prot protein existence level 2. This is a copper-containing oxidase that functions in the formation of pigments such as melanins and other polyphenolic compounds. From Oryzias latipes (Japanese rice fish) (Japanese killifish).
   1097..1117    +  protein_bind   attB4: mutant version of attB; core recombination site for the Gateway® BP reaction BP Clonase™
   2025..2041    -  promoter       copia promoter (fragment): strong promoter from the Drosophila transposable element copia (Sinclair et al., 1986)
   5093..5113    +  protein_bind   attB1: mutant version of attB; core recombination site for the Gateway® BP reaction BP Clonase™
   5123..5818    +  CDS            mKate2: mKate2 is a basic (constitutively fluorescent) red fluorescent protein published in 2009, derived from Entacmaea quadricolor. It is reported to be a rapidly-maturing monomer with moderate acid sensitivity.
   5820..5844    -  protein_bind   attB2: mutant version of attB; recombination site for the Gateway® BP reaction BP Clonase™
   5846..6496    +  CDS            Rab3c: RAB3C_MOUSE - Experimental evidence at protein level: Swiss-Prot protein existence level 1. Protein transport. Probably involved in vesicular traffic (By similarity). From Mus musculus (Mouse).
   6511..6531    -  protein_bind   attB3: mutant version of attB; core recombination site for the Gateway® BP reaction BP Clonase™
   6535..6555    +  CDS            lacZα (fragment): LacZα fragment of β-galactosidase; lacZ fragment
   6571..6705    -  polyA_signal   SV40 poly(A) signal: SV40 polyadenylation signal
   6728..6811    -  CDS            large T antigen (fragment): large T antigen from SV40 (simian virus 40)
   7377..7417    -  misc_feature   MCS (fragment): pBluescript multiple cloning site
   7430..7448    -  promoter       T3 promoter: promoter for bacteriophage T3 RNA polymerase
   7493..7509    -  protein_bind   lac operator: The lac repressor binds to the lac operator to inhibit transcription in E. coli. This inhibition can be relieved by adding lactose or isopropyl-β-D-thiogalactopyranoside (IPTG). lac repressor encoded by lacI
   7517..7547    -  promoter       lac promoter: promoter for the E. coli lac operon
   7562..7583    -  protein_bind   CAP binding site: CAP binding activates transcription in the presence of cAMP. E. coli catabolite activator protein
   7596..7688    -  CDS            lacI (fragment): lac repressor; lacI; The lac repressor binds to the lac operator to inhibit transcription in E. coli. This inhibition can be relieved by adding lactose or isopropyl-β-D-thiogalactopyranoside (IPTG).
   7871..8459    -  rep_origin     ori: high-copy-number ColE1/pMB1/pBR322/pUC origin of replication
   8630..9490    -  CDS            AmpR: β-lactamase; bla; confers resistance to ampicillin, carbenicillin, and related antibiotics
   9491..9595    -  promoter       AmpR promoter: bla
