[The description below was written by a language model from this plasmid's Addgene catalogue record, the feature table of its GenBank file and pLannotate feature annotations shown in this document.]
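Description:
actc1b-mKate2-rab3c is a zebrafish expression plasmid assembled by multisite Gateway cloning from the destination vector pDEST-actc1b-mKate2-ccdb, in which the ccdB counter-selection cassette has been replaced by the zebrafish rab3c coding sequence. It is propagated in E. coli on a high-copy ColE1/pUC origin with ampicillin selection through the bla gene. The backbone also retains pBluescript-type remnants: lac promoter and operator, a T3 promoter, a multiple cloning site fragment and a partial M13/f1 origin.

The payload is ordered by the recombination scars attB4, attB1, attB2 and attB3. The roughly 4 kb segment between attB4 and attB1 carries no meaningful feature call. By the construct name and stated purpose, it should hold the actc1b (cardiac alpha-actin 1b) promoter that restricts expression to muscle. Downstream of attB1, a Kozak consensus precedes the codon-optimised monomeric far-red fluorescent protein mKate2. The attB2 site acts as a short linker to the rab3c open reading frame, giving an N-terminally mKate2-tagged Rab3c, a small GTPase associated with vesicular traffic. An SV40 polyadenylation signal follows attB3. The automated annotation matched the insert to mouse Rab3c by homology, but the catalogue records it as D. rerio. A medaka tyrosinase fragment is also called next to the cassette; the record does not explain its role.

The two sequence records differ slightly in length (9,596 versus 9,614 nt) and in their start coordinates, and the GenBank definition line says "rab3ab" although the record is keyworded as rab3c. The plasmid belongs to a set built for in vivo cell biology in zebrafish, where the tagged Rab can be imaged in muscle fibres.
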