Addgene plasmid #109637: actc1b-mKate2-rab3c
Purpose: Muscle specific zebrafish expression of mKate2 fused to rab3c
Depositing lab: Rob Parton. Depositing organization: University of Queensland, Institute for Molecular Bioscience. Publication: In vivo cell biological screening identifies an endocytic capture mechanism for T-tubule formation. Hall TE, Martel N, Ariotti N, Xiong Z, Lo HP, Ferguson C, Rae J, Lim YW, Parton RG. Nat Commun. 2020 Jul 24;11(1):3711. doi: 10.1038/s41467-020-17486-w. PubMed 32709891.
Backbone
  Vector backbone: pDEST-actc1b-mKate2-ccdb
  Vector type: Zebrafish plasmids
Growth in bacteria
  Bacterial resistance: Ampicillin, 100 μg/mL
  Growth temperature: 37°C
  Growth strain: DH5alpha
  Copy number: High Copy
Gene/Insert
  Gene/Insert name: rab3c
  Species: D. rerio (zebrafish)
  Entrez Gene: rab3c (a.k.a. zgc:92916)
  Tag / fusion protein: mKate2 (N terminal on insert)
  Cloning method: Gateway Cloning
Terms and licenses: Academic/Nonprofit Terms; Industry Terms: Not Available to Industry
How to cite: actc1b-mKate2-rab3c was a gift from Rob Parton (Addgene plasmid # 109637 ; http://n2t.net/addgene:109637 ; RRID:Addgene_109637)
